Addgene plasmid #235811: pME_Cp_0_2_003_psaA2_prom_Cr
Purpose: psaA2 promoter Chlamydomonas reinhardtii
Depositing lab: Tobias Erb. Depositing organization: Max Planck Institute for Terrestrial Microbiology. Publication: A modular high-throughput approach for advancing synthetic biology in the chloroplast of Chlamydomonas. Inckemann RM, Chotel T, Burgis M, Brinkmann CK, Andreas L, Baumann J, Sharma P, Klose M, Barrett J, Ries F, Paczia N, Glatter T, Mackinder LCM, Willmund F, Erb TJ. Nat Plants. 2025 Nov;11(11):2332-2349. doi: 10.1038/s41477-025-02126-2. Epub 2025 Nov 3. PubMed 41184475.
Backbone
  Vector backbone: pME_Cp_UAV_GFP
  Backbone size w/o insert (bp): 2101
  Vector type: Synthetic Biology
Growth in bacteria
  Bacterial resistance: Chloramphenicol, 25 μg/mL
  Growth temperature: 37°C
  Growth strain: DH5alpha
  Copy number: High Copy
Gene/Insert
  Gene/Insert name: psaA2 promoter
  Species: Chlamydomonas reinhardtii
  Insert size (bp): 69
  Mutation: none
  Cloning method: Restriction Enzyme; 5′ cloning site BsaI (destroyed during cloning); 3′ cloning site BsaI (destroyed during cloning)
  Sequencing primers: 5′ CGTATCACGAGGCAGAATTTC; 3′ CCTGCATAACGCGAAGTAATC
Terms and licenses: Academic/Nonprofit Terms; Industry Terms: Not Available to Industry
Depositor comments: Please visit https://doi.org/10.1101/2024.05.08.593163 for bioRxiv preprint.
How to cite: pME_Cp_0_2_003_psaA2_prom_Cr was a gift from Tobias Erb (Addgene plasmid # 235811 ; http://n2t.net/addgene:235811 ; RRID:Addgene_235811)
