[The description below was written by a language model from this plasmid's Addgene catalogue record and pLannotate feature annotations shown in this document.]
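Description:
pME_Cp_0_2_003_psaA2_prom_Cr is a small (about 2.2 kb) synthetic-biology part plasmid that stores a single regulatory element, the psaA2 promoter of Chlamydomonas reinhardtii, as a 69 bp insert. It belongs to a modular cloning toolkit built for engineering the Chlamydomonas chloroplast. The insert was placed into the pME_Cp_UAV_GFP backbone using BsaI, a type IIS enzyme, and both BsaI cloning sites were destroyed in the process. The backbone name suggests a GFP-marked acceptor vector in which the incoming part replaces a GFP dropout cassette; consistent with this, no GFP feature is annotated in the final sequence, though the record does not spell out that mechanism. No mutations relative to the native promoter are recorded.

The plasmid is maintained in E. coli through a high-copy ColE1/pUC-type origin of replication and selected with chloramphenicol, with resistance provided by the cat gene under its own promoter and followed by the lambda t0 terminator. The cloning region sits between BioBrick prefix and suffix sequences and is flanked by bacterial transcription terminators (a his operon terminator and a putative bacterial terminator), which insulate the stored part from transcriptional read-through from the backbone. The promoter itself is too short and specialised to be picked up by the automated annotation, so it appears as the unannotated gap between the prefix and suffix. The plasmid carries no reporter, coding sequence or chloroplast selection marker, so it is not an expression construct in itself. Instead it serves as a source of a promoter part to be combined with other toolkit modules when assembling chloroplast transgene cassettes.
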