Features (pLannotate 1.2.2; 8 found; start..end, strand, type, name):
    245..302     -  terminator     his operon terminator: This putative transcriptin terminator from the E. coli his operon has a 2-bp deletion introduced during synthesis. Its efficiency has not been determined.
    303..322     -  misc_feature   BioBrick suffix: universal suffix for all parts
    424..445     -  misc_feature   BioBrick prefix: BioBrick prefix for parts that do not start with "ATG"
    448..491     +  terminator     bacterial terminator: putative bacterial transcription terminator
    577..674     +  promoter       cat promoter: promoter of the E. coli cat gene encoding chloramphenicol acetyltransferase
    675..1331    +  CDS            cat: CAT_ECOLX - Experimental evidence at protein level: Swiss-Prot protein existence level 1. This enzyme is an effector of chloramphenicol resistance in bacteria. From Escherichia coli. This protein is used as a marker in many commonly used cloning vectors, such as pACYC184.
   1355..1449    +  terminator     lambda t0 terminator: transcription terminator from phage lambda
   1632..50      +  rep_origin     ori (across the origin): high-copy-number ColE1/pMB1/pBR322/pUC origin of replication
>Addgene plasmid #235811 | pME_Cp_0_2_003_psaA2_prom_Cr | addgene full sequence | sequence record 471436 | Addgene NGS Result
TTGAGCGTCGATTTTTGTGATGCTCGTCAGGGGGGCGGAGCCTGTGGAAAAACGCCAGCAACGCGGCCTT
TTTACGGTTCCTGGCCTTTTGCTGGCCTTTTGCTCACATGTTCTTTCCTGCGTTATCCCCTGATTCTGTG
GATAACCGTATTACCGCCTTTGAGTGAGCTGATACCGCTCGCCGCAGCCGAACGACCGAGCGCAGCGAGT
CAGTGAGCGAGGAAGCCTGCATAACGCGAAGTAATCTTTTCGGTTTTAAAGAAAAAGGGCAGGGTGGTGA
CACCTTGCCCTTTTTTGCCGGACTGCAGCGGCCGCTACTAGTCGCGATGAGTGGTCTCAAGTAGTTATAT
TATACCATAAATATATTTTTTATTGGTTTACAAATTATTTTTACTTATTTTAAACTCCCGAGACCACTCA
TCGCTCTAGAAGCGGCCGCGAATTCCAGAAATCATCCTTAGCGAAAGCTAAGGATTTTTTTTATCTGAAA
TTCTGCCTCGTGATACGCCTATTTTTATAGGTTAATGTCATGATAATAATGGTTTCTTAGACGTCAGGTG
GCACTCGAGTTGATCGGGCACGTAAGAGGTTCCAACTTTCACCATAATGAAATAAGATCACTACCGGGCG
TATTTTTTGAGTTATCGAGATTTTCAGGAGCTAAGGAAGCTAAAATGGAGAAAAAAATCACTGGATATAC
CACCGTTGATATATCCCAATGGCATCGTAAAGAACATTTTGAGGCATTTCAGTCAGTTGCTCAATGTACC
TATAACCAGACCGTTCAGCTGGATATTACGGCCTTTTTAAAGACCGTAAAGAAAAATAAGCACAAGTTTT
ATCCGGCCTTTATTCACATTCTTGCCCGCCTGATGAATGCTCATCCGGAATTTCGTATGGCAATGAAAGA
CGGTGAGCTGGTGATATGGGATAGTGTTCACCCTTGTTACACCGTTTTCCATGAGCAAACTGAAACGTTT
TCATCACTCTGGAGTGAATACCACGACGATTTCCGGCAGTTTCTACACATATATTCGCAAGATGTGGCGT
GTTACGGTGAAAACCTGGCCTATTTCCCTAAAGGGTTTATTGAGAATATGTTTTTCGTATCAGCCAATCC
CTGGGTGAGTTTCACCAGTTTTGATTTAAACGTGGCCAATATGGACAACTTCTTCGCCCCCGTTTTCACC
ATGGGCAAATATTATACGCAAGGCGACAAGGTGCTGATGCCGCTGGCGATTCAGGTTCATCATGCCGTTT
GTGATGGCTTCCATGTCGGCAGAATGCTTAATGAATTACAACAGTACTGCGACGAGTGGCAGGGCGGGGC
GTAATTTGATATCGAGCTCGCTTGGACTCCTGTTGATAGATCCAGTAATGACCTCAGAACTCCATCTGGA
TTTGTTCAGAACGCTCGGTTGCCGCCGGGCGTTTTTTATTGGTGAGAATCCAAGCCTCGAGCTGTCAGAC
CAAGTTTACTCATATATACTTTAGATTGATTTAAAACTTCATTTTTAATTTAAAAGGATCTAGGTGAAGA
TCCTTTTTGATAATCTCATGACCAAAATCCCTTAACGTGAGTTTTCGTTCCACTGAGCGTCAGACCCCGT
AGAAAAGATCAAAGGATCTTCTTGAGATCCTTTTTTTCTGCGCGTAATCTGCTGCTTGCAAACAAAAAAA
CCACCGCTACCAGCGGTGGTTTGTTTGCCGGATCAAGAGCTACCAACTCTTTTTCCGAAGGTAACTGGCT
TCAGCAGAGCGCAGATACCAAATACTGTTCTTCTAGTGTAGCCGTAGTTAGGCCACCACTTCAAGAACTC
TGTAGCACCGCCTACATACCTCGCTCTGCTAATCCTGTTACCAGTGGCTGCTGCCAGTGGCGATAAGTCG
TGTCTTACCGGGTTGGACTCAAGACGATAGTTACCGGATAAGGCGCAGCGGTCGGGCTGAACGGGGGGTT
CGTGCACACAGCCCAGCTTGGAGCGAACGACCTACACCGAACTGAGATACCTACAGCGTGAGCTATGAGA
AAGCGCCACGCTTCCCGAAGGGAGAAAGGCGGACAGGTATCCGGTAAGCGGCAGGGTCGGAACAGGAGAG
CGCACGAGGGAGCTTCCAGGGGGAAACGCCTGGTATCTTTATAGTCCTGTCGGGTTTCGCCACCTCTGAC
